Addgene plasmid #126094: pBbA9c-RFP
Purpose: Constitutive expression vector for Escherichia coli. BglBrick compatible.
Depositing lab: Nigel Scrutton. Depositing organization: University of Manchester. Publication: SelProm: A Queryable and Predictive Expression Vector Selection Tool for Escherichia coli. Jervis AJ, Carbonell P, Taylor S, Sung R, Dunstan MS, Robinson CJ, Breitling R, Takano E, Scrutton NS. ACS Synth Biol. 2019 Mar 18. doi: 10.1021/acssynbio.8b00399. PubMed 30870592.
Backbone
  Vector backbone: pBb
  Backbone size w/o insert (bp): 2168
  Vector type: Bacterial Expression, Synthetic Biology
Growth in bacteria
  Bacterial resistance: Chloramphenicol, 25 μg/mL
  Growth temperature: 37°C
  Growth strain: DH5alpha
  Copy number: High Copy
Gene/Insert
  Gene/Insert name: RFP
  Species: Synthetic
  Insert size (bp): 678
  Promoter: J23113
  Cloning method: Unknown
  Sequencing primers: 5′ GGTAGTGATCTTATTTCATTATGGTG
Terms and licenses: Academic/Nonprofit Terms; Industry Terms: Not Available to Industry
Depositor comments: Cloning method was In-Fusion. Please note that a 1bp insertion following the CAT promoter was identified by Addgene's NGS result. The depositor noted that this discrepancy does NOT affect plasmid function.
How to cite: pBbA9c-RFP was a gift from Nigel Scrutton (Addgene plasmid # 126094 ; http://n2t.net/addgene:126094 ; RRID:Addgene_126094)
