[The description below was written by a language model from this plasmid's Addgene catalogue record and pLannotate feature annotations shown in this document.]
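Description:
pBbA9c-RFP is a small bacterial expression plasmid from the BglBrick-compatible pBb vector family, built for constitutive expression in Escherichia coli and used in synthetic biology. It replicates from a p15A origin, which is compatible with ColE1-type plasmids. This origin is generally regarded as medium copy, although the catalogue entry lists the plasmid as high copy. A short fragment annotated as RSF ori lies next to it and is most likely a partial similarity match rather than a second functional origin. Selection is by chloramphenicol, through a cat (chloramphenicol acetyltransferase) gene driven by its native promoter and followed by the lambda t0 terminator. The depositor notes that repository sequencing found a single-base insertion after the cat promoter, and states that it does not affect plasmid function.

The payload is a 678 bp synthetic RFP coding sequence, annotated as mRFP1, the monomeric DsRed derivative. The catalogue records the promoter as J23113, a member of the Anderson constitutive promoter series. The automated annotation instead labels a short fragment upstream of the reporter as J23119, which probably reflects the close sequence similarity among members of that promoter family. Transcription ends at tandem rrnB T1 and T7Te terminators downstream of the reporter, insulating the cassette from the rest of the plasmid. The sequenced record is 2,632 nt, somewhat shorter than the sum of the listed backbone and insert sizes.

The RFP serves as a fluorescent readout of expression strength and as a placeholder that can be exchanged for a gene of interest using BglBrick assembly. The plasmid was deposited with work on a tool for selecting and predicting the behaviour of E. coli expression vectors.
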