Features (pLannotate 1.2.2; 9 found; start..end, strand, type, name):
     13..29      +  promoter       J23119(SpeI) promoter (fragment): bacterial promoter (Registry of Standard Biological Parts BBa J23119) modified to end with an SpeI site
     87..764     +  CDS            mRFP1: monomeric derivative of DsRed (Campbell et al., 2002)
    797..868     +  terminator     rrnB T1 terminator: transcription terminator T1 from the E. coli rrnB gene
    884..911     +  terminator     T7Te terminator: phage T7 early transcription terminator
    930..985     -  rep_origin     RSF ori (fragment): Plasmids containing the RSF 1030 origin of replication can be propagated in E. coli cells that contain additional plasmids with compatible origins.
   1073..1618    -  rep_origin     p15A ori: Plasmids containing the medium-copy-number p15A origin of replication can be propagated in E. coli cells that contain a second plasmid with the ColE1 origin.
   1732..1826    -  terminator     lambda t0 terminator: transcription terminator from phage lambda
   1850..2506    -  CDS            cat: CAT_ECOLX - Experimental evidence at protein level: Swiss-Prot protein existence level 1. This enzyme is an effector of chloramphenicol resistance in bacteria. From Escherichia coli. This protein is used as a marker in many commonly used cloning vectors, such as pACYC184.
   2507..2609    -  promoter       cat promoter: promoter of the E. coli cat gene encoding chloramphenicol acetyltransferase
>Addgene plasmid #126094 | pBbA9c-RFP | addgene full sequence | sequence record 246898 | Addgene NGS Result
GACGTCCTGATGGCTAGCTCAGTCCTAGGGATTATGCTAGCAGGTTTAATCGAATTCAAAAGATCTTTTA
AGAAGGAGATATACATATGGCGAGTAGCGAAGACGTTATCAAAGAGTTCATGCGTTTCAAAGTTCGTATG
GAAGGTTCCGTTAACGGTCACGAGTTCGAAATCGAAGGTGAAGGTGAAGGTCGTCCGTACGAAGGTACCC
AGACCGCTAAACTGAAAGTTACCAAAGGTGGTCCGCTGCCGTTCGCTTGGGACATCCTGTCCCCGCAGTT
CCAGTACGGTTCCAAAGCTTACGTTAAACACCCGGCTGACATCCCGGACTACCTGAAACTGTCCTTCCCG
GAAGGTTTCAAATGGGAACGTGTTATGAACTTCGAAGACGGTGGTGTTGTTACCGTTACCCAGGACTCCT
CCCTGCAAGACGGTGAGTTCATCTACAAAGTTAAACTGCGTGGTACCAACTTCCCGTCCGACGGTCCGGT
TATGCAGAAAAAAACCATGGGTTGGGAAGCTTCCACCGAACGTATGTACCCGGAAGACGGTGCTCTGAAA
GGTGAAATCAAAATGCGTCTGAAACTGAAAGACGGTGGTCACTACGACGCTGAAGTTAAAACCACCTACA
TGGCTAAAAAACCGGTTCAGCTGCCGGGTGCTTACAAAACCGACATCAAACTGGACATCACCTCCCACAA
CGAAGACTACACCATCGTTGAACAGTACGAACGTGCTGAAGGTCGTCACTCCACCGGTGCTTAAGGATCC
AAACTCGAGTAAGGATCTCCAGGCATCAAATAAAACGAAAGGCTCAGTCGAAAGACTGGGCCTTTCGTTT
TATCTGTTGTTTGTCGGTGAACGCTCTCTACTAGAGTCACACTGGCTCACCTTCGGGTGGGCCTTTCTGC
GTTTATACCTAGGGATATATTCCGCTTCCTCGCTCACTGACTCGCTACGCTCGGTCGTTCGACTGCGGCG
AGCGGAAATGGCTTACGAACGGGGCGGAGATTTCCTGGAAGATGCCAGGAAGATACTTAACAGGGAAGTG
AGAGGGCCGCGGCAAAGCCGTTTTTCCATAGGCTCCGCCCCCCTGACAAGCATCACGAAATCTGACGCTC
AAATCAGTGGTGGCGAAACCCGACAGGACTATAAAGATACCAGGCGTTTCCCCCTGGCGGCTCCCTCGTG
CGCTCTCCTGTTCCTGCCTTTCGGTTTACCGGTGTCATTCCGCTGTTATGGCCGCGTTTGTCTCATTCCA
CGCCTGACACTCAGTTCCGGGTAGGCAGTTCGCTCCAAGCTGGACTGTATGCACGAACCCCCCGTTCAGT
CCGACCGCTGCGCCTTATCCGGTAACTATCGTCTTGAGTCCAACCCGGAAAGACATGCAAAAGCACCACT
GGCAGCAGCCACTGGTAATTGATTTAGAGGAGTTAGTCTTGAAGTCATGCGCCGGTTAAGGCTAAACTGA
AAGGACAAGTTTTGGTGACTGCGCTCCTCCAAGCCAGTTACCTCGGTTCAAAGAGTTGGTAGCTCAGAGA
ACCTTCGAAAAACCGCCCTGCAAGGCGGTTTTTTCGTTTTCAGAGCAAGAGATTACGCGCAGACCAAAAC
GATCTCAAGAAGATCATCTTATTAATCAGATAAAATATTTCTAGATTTCAGTGCAATTTATCTCTTCAAA
TGTAGCACCTGAAGTCAGCCCCATACGATATAAGTTGTTACTAGTGCTTGGATTCTCACCAATAAAAAAC
GCCCGGCGGCAACCGAGCGTTCTGAACAAATCCAGATGGAGTTCTGAGGTCATTACTGGATCTATCAACA
GGAGTCCAAGCGAGCTCGATATCAAATTACGCCCCGCCCTGCCACTCATCGCAGTACTGTTGTAATTCAT
TAAGCATTCTGCCGACATGGAAGCCATCACAAACGGCATGATGAACCTGAATCGCCAGCGGCATCAGCAC
CTTGTCGCCTTGCGTATAATATTTGCCCATGGTGAAAACGGGGGCGAAGAAGTTGTCCATATTGGCCACG
TTTAAATCAAAACTGGTGAAACTCACCCAGGGATTGGCTGAGACGAAAAACATATTCTCAATAAACCCTT
TAGGGAAATAGGCCAGGTTTTCACCGTAACACGCCACATCTTGCGAATATATGTGTAGAAACTGCCGGAA
ATCGTCGTGGTATTCACTCCAGAGCGATGAAAACGTTTCAGTTTGCTCATGGAAAACGGTGTAACAAGGG
TGAACACTATCCCATATCACCAGCTCACCGTCTTTCATTGCCATACGAAATTCCGGATGAGCATTCATCA
GGCGGGCAAGAATGTGAATAAAGGCCGGATAAAACTTGTGCTTATTTTTCTTTACGGTCTTTAAAAAGGC
CGTAATATCCAGCTGAACGGTCTGGTTATAGGTACATTGAGCAACTGACTGAAATGCCTCAAAATGTTCT
TTACGATGCCATTGGGATATATCAACGGTGGTATATCCAGTGATTTTTTTCTCCATTTTAGCTTCCTTAG
CTCCTGAAAATCTCGATAACTCAAAAAATACGCCCGGTAGTGATCTTATTTCATTATGGTGAAAGTTGGA
ACCTCTTACGTGCCGATCAACGTCTCATTTTCGCCAGATATC
